>Addgene plasmid #21080 | pUAST-Gr64f | addgene partial sequence | sequence record 26888 | 21080 with pCasper-hs
AGGGAATTGGGAATTCGTTAACAGATCCAACAATGAAGATTCTTCCGAAGCTGGAGCGCAAGTTGAGGCG
GCTGAAGAAAAGGGTAACGCGGACATCACTGTTCAGAAAATTGGATTTGGTTCACGAGAGTGCCCGAAAA
AAGGCATTTCAAGAGAGTTGTGAGACCTACAAAAATCAGATTGAGAATGAGTACGAAATCAGGAATAGTT
TGCCCAAGCTGTCTCGTAGCGATAAGGAGGCATTCCTCAGCGATGGAAGCTTCCACCAGGCGGTGGGCAG
AGTGCTCCTAGTGGCGGAGTTCTTTGCCATGATGCCGGTCAAGGGTGTGACGGGCAAACATCCTTCGGAT
CTGAGCTTCTCTTGGCGCAACATACGCACCTGTTTCAGTCTGCTTTTCATCGCCTCGAGCTTAGCTAACT
TTGGACTGTCGTTGTTTAAGGTGTTAAACAATCCGATTAGTTTCAACAGTATTAAGCCCATTATATTCCG
GGGTTCTGTCCTGCTGGTCTTGATAGTGGCTCTTAATCTGGCTAGGCAGTGGCCCCAGTTGATGATGTAC
TGGCACACGGTGGAGAAGGATCTGCCGCAGTACAAGACACAGTTGACCAAGTGGAAG
