[The description below was written by a language model from this plasmid's Addgene catalogue record.]
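Description:
pUAST-Gr64f is an insect expression plasmid built on the pUAST backbone (about 11 kb without insert) that carries the Drosophila melanogaster gustatory receptor gene Gr64f (also known as CG32255) as an insert of roughly 1.5 kb. The coding fragment was placed in the vector's polylinker by restriction cloning between a BamHI site at the 5′ end and an Acc65I site at the 3′ end, both of which remain intact. The plasmid is propagated in E. coli under ampicillin selection; its copy number is not recorded, and no feature table is provided, so the individual vector elements are not itemised in the record.

As a general matter, pUAST is the standard GAL4/UAS transformation vector for flies. Tandem GAL4-binding UAS sites sit upstream of a minimal hsp70 promoter and drive the cloned gene, followed by an SV40 polyadenylation region. The cassette is flanked by P-element ends for germline transposition, with a mini-white eye-colour marker for identifying transformants. The listed sequencing primers, which anneal to the hsp70 promoter region and the SV40 polyA, are consistent with this layout. In transgenic flies the insert stays largely silent until crossed to a GAL4 driver line, which then directs Gr64f expression in the chosen cells or tissues.

The associated publication concerns the requirement for Gr64f, together with other gustatory receptors, in sugar detection. This suggests use of the UAS-Gr64f transgene for targeted or ectopic expression of the receptor, for example in rescue or co-expression experiments in taste neurons, although the record does not specify the experiments. No epitope tag or reporter fusion is listed.
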