Addgene plasmid #21080: pUAST-Gr64f
Depositing lab: Craig Montell. Depositing organization: Johns Hopkins University and School of Medicine. Publication: Gr64f is required in combination with other gustatory receptors for sugar detection in Drosophila. Jiao Y, Moon SJ, Wang X, Ren Q, Montell C. Curr Biol. 2008 Nov 25. 18(22):1797-801. 10.1016/j.cub.2008.10.009 PubMed 19026541.
Backbone
  Vector backbone: pUAST
  Backbone size w/o insert (bp): 11000
  Vector type: Insect Expression
Growth in bacteria
  Bacterial resistance: Ampicillin, 100 μg/mL
  Growth temperature: 37°C
  Growth strain: DH5alpha
  Copy number: Unknown
Gene/Insert
  Gene/Insert name: Gr64f (alt name: CG32255)
  Species: D. melanogaster (fly)
  Insert size (bp): 1500
  Entrez Gene: Gr64f (a.k.a. CG14988, DmGr64f, Gr64A3, Dmel\CG32255, CG32255)
  Cloning method: Restriction Enzyme; 5′ cloning site BamHI (not destroyed); 3′ cloning site Acc651 (not destroyed)
  Sequencing primers: 5′ pCasper-hs; 3′ SV40pA-R
Terms and licenses: Academic/Nonprofit Terms; Industry Terms: Not Available to Industry
How to cite: pUAST-Gr64f was a gift from Craig Montell (Addgene plasmid # 21080 ; http://n2t.net/addgene:21080 ; RRID:Addgene_21080)
